>Addgene plasmid #48827 | pGGC014 | depositor full sequence | sequence record 71222 | Full Sequence
GACGAAAGGGCCTCGTGATACGCCTATTTTTATAGGTTAATGTCATGATAATAATGGTTTCTTAGACGTC
AGGTGGCACTTTTCGGGGAAATGTGCGCGGAACCCCTATTTGTTTATTTTTCTAAATACATTCAAATATG
TATCCGCTCATGAGACAATAACCCTGATAAATGCTTCAATAATATTGAAAAAGGAAGAGTATGAGTATTC
AACATTTCCGTGTCGCCCTTATTCCCTTTTTTGCGGCATTTTGCCTTCCTGTTTTTGCTCACCCAGAAAC
GCTGGTGAAAGTAAAAGATGCTGAAGATCAGTTGGGTGCACGAGTGGGTTACATCGAACTGGATCTCAAC
AGCGGTAAGATCCTTGAGAGTTTTCGCCCCGAAGAACGTTTTCCAATGATGAGCACTTTTAAAGTTCTGC
TATGTGGCGCGGTATTATCCCGTATTGACGCCGGGCAAGAGCAACTCGGTCGCCGCATACACTATTCTCA
GAATGACTTGGTTGAGTACTCACCAGTCACAGAAAAGCATCTTACGGATGGCATGACAGTAAGAGAATTA
TGCAGTGCTGCCATAACCATGAGTGATAACACTGCGGCCAACTTACTTCTGACAACGATCGGAGGACCGA
AGGAGCTAACCGCTTTTTTGCACAACATGGGGGATCATGTAACTCGCCTTGATCGTTGGGAACCGGAGCT
GAATGAAGCCATACCAAACGACGAGCGTGACACCACGATGCCTGTAGCAATGGCAACAACGTTGCGCAAA
CTATTAACTGGCGAACTACTTACTCTAGCTTCCCGGCAACAATTAATAGACTGGATGGAGGCGGATAAAG
TTGCAGGACCACTTCTGCGCTCGGCCCTTCCGGCTGGCTGGTTTATTGCTGATAAATCTGGAGCCGGTGA
GCGTGGCTCTCGAGGTATCATTGCAGCACTGGGGCCAGATGGTAAGCCCTCCCGTATCGTAGTTATCTAC
ACGACGGGGAGTCAGGCAACTATGGATGAACGAAATAGACAGATCGCTGAGATAGGTGCCTCACTGATTA
AGCATTGGTAACTGTCAGACCAAGTTTACTCATATATACTTTAGATTGATTTAAAACTTCATTTTTAATT
TAAAAGGATCTAGGTGAAGATCCTTTTTGATAATCTCATGACCAAAATCCCTTAACGTGAGTTTTCGTTC
CACTGAGCGTCAGACCCCGTAGAAAAGATCAAAGGATCTTCTTGAGATCCTTTTTTTCTGCGCGTAATCT
GCTGCTTGCAAACAAAAAAACCACCGCTACCAGCGGTGGTTTGTTTGCCGGATCAAGAGCTACCAACTCT
TTTTCCGAAGGTAACTGGCTTCAGCAGAGCGCAGATACCAAATACTGTTCTTCTAGTGTAGCCGTAGTTA
GGCCACCACTTCAAGAACTCTGTAGCACCGCCTACATACCTCGCTCTGCTAATCCTGTTACCAGTGGCTG
CTGCCAGTGGCGATAAGTCGTGTCTTACCGGGTTGGACTCAAGACGATAGTTACCGGATAAGGCGCAGCG
GTCGGGCTGAACGGGGGGTTCGTGCACACAGCCCAGCTTGGAGCGAACGACCTACACCGAACTGAGATAC
CTACAGCGTGAGCTATGAGAAAGCGCCACGCTTCCCGAAGGGAGAAAGGCGGACAGGTATCCGGTAAGCG
GCAGGGTCGGAACAGGAGAGCGCACGAGGGAGCTTCCAGGGGGAAACGCCTGGTATCTTTATAGTCCTGT
CGGGTTTCGCCACCTCTGACTTGAGCGTCGATTTTTGTGATGCTCGTCAGGGGGGCGGAGCCTATGGAAA
AACGCCAGCAACGCGGCCTTTTTACGGTTCCTGGCCTTTTGCTGGCCTTTTGCTCACATGTTCTTTCCTG
CGTTATCCCCTGATTCTGTGGATAACCGTATTACCGCCTTTGAGTGAGCTGATACCGCTCGCCGCAGCCG
AACGACCGAGCGCAGCGAGTCAGTGAGCGAGGAAGCGGAAGAGCGCCCAATACGCAAACCGCCTCTCCCC
GCGCGTTGGCCGATTCATTAATGCAGCTGGCACGACAGGTTTCCCGACTGGAAAGCGGGCAGTGAGCGCA
ACGCAATTAATGTGAGTTAGCTCACTCATTAGGCACCCCAGGCTTTACACTTTATGCTTCCGGCTCGTAT
GTTGTGTGGAATTGTGAGCGGATAACAATTTCACACGAGCTATTTAGGTGACACTATAGAAGTGAAGCTT
GGTCTCAGGCTCCATGGTGAGCAAGGGCGAGGAGCTGTTCACCGGGGTGGTGCCCATCCTGGTCGAGCTG
GACGGCGACGTAAACGGCCACAAGTTCAGCGTGTCCGGCGAGGGCGAGGGCGATGCCACCTACGGCAAGC
TGACCCTGAAGTTCATCTGCACCACCGGCAAGCTGCCCGTGCCCTGGCCCACCCTCGTGACCACCTTCAC
CTACGGCGTGCAGTGCTTCAGCCGCTACCCCGACCACATGAAGCAGCACGACTTCTTCAAGTCCGCCATG
CCCGAAGGCTACGTCCAGGAGCGCACCATCTTCTTCAAGGACGACGGCAACTACAAGACCCGCGCCGAGG
TGAAGTTCGAGGGCGACACCCTGGTGAACCGCATCGAGCTGAAGGGCATCGACTTCAAGGAGGACGGCAA
CATCCTGGGGCACAAGCTGGAGTACAACTACAACAGCCACAACGTCTATATCATGGCCGACAAGCAGAAG
AACGGCATCAAGGTGAACTTCAAGATCCGCCACAACATCGAGGACGGCAGCGTGCAGCTCGCCGACCACT
ACCAGCAGAACACCCCCATCGGCGACGGCCCCGTGCTGCTGCCCGACAACCACTACCTGAGCACCCAGTC
CAAGCTGAGCAAAGACCCCAACGAGAAGCGCGATCACATGGTCCTGCTGGAGTTCGTGACCGCCGCCGGG
ATCACTCACGGCATGGACGAGCTGTACAAGTCAGTGAGACCGAATTCTCGCCCTATAGTGAGTCGTATTA
CCTGGCCGTCGTTTTACAACGTCGTGACTGGGAAAACCCTGGCGTTACCCAACTTAATCGCCTTGCAGCA
CATCCCCCTTTCGCCAGCTGGCGTAATAGCGAAGAGGCCCGCACCGATCGCCCTTCCCAACAGTTGCGCA
GCCTGAATGGCGAATGGCGCCTGATGCGGTATTTTCTCCTTACGCATCTGTGCGGTATTTCACACCGCAT
ATGGTGCACTCTCAGTACAATCTGCTCTGATGCCGCATAGTTAAGCCAGCCCCGACACCCGCCAACACCC
GCTGACGCGCCCTGACGGGCTTGTCTGCTCCCGGCATCCGCTTACAGACAAGCTGTGACCGTCTCCGGGA
GCTGCATGTGTCAGAGGTTTTCACCGTCATCACCGAAACGCGCGA
Features (pLannotate 1.2.2; 13 found; start..end, strand, type, name):
     96..200     +  promoter       AmpR promoter: bla
    201..1061    +  CDS            AmpR: β-lactamase; bla; confers resistance to ampicillin, carbenicillin, and related antibiotics
   1232..1820    +  rep_origin     ori: high-copy-number ColE1/pMB1/pBR322/pUC origin of replication
   2003..2095    +  CDS            lacI (fragment): lac repressor; lacI; The lac repressor binds to the lac operator to inhibit transcription in E. coli. This inhibition can be relieved by adding lactose or isopropyl-β-D-thiogalactopyranoside (IPTG).
   2108..2129    +  protein_bind   CAP binding site: CAP binding activates transcription in the presence of cAMP. E. coli catabolite activator protein
   2144..2174    +  promoter       lac promoter: promoter for the E. coli lac operon
   2182..2198    +  protein_bind   lac operator: The lac repressor binds to the lac operator to inhibit transcription in E. coli. This inhibition can be relieved by adding lactose or isopropyl-β-D-thiogalactopyranoside (IPTG). lac repressor encoded by lacI
   2212..2230    +  promoter       SP6 promoter: promoter for bacteriophage SP6 RNA polymerase
   2254..2971    +  CDS            mEGFP (fragment): enhanced GFP with monomerizing A206K mutation (Zacharias et al., 2002) mammalian codon-optimized
   2992..3010    -  promoter       T7 promoter: promoter for bacteriophage T7 RNA polymerase
   3012..3164    +  CDS            lacZα (fragment): LacZα fragment of β-galactosidase; lacZ fragment
   3170..3269    -  misc_feature   bom (fragment): basis of mobility region from pBR322
   3371..1       -  CDS            rop (fragment) (across the origin): Rop protein, which maintains plasmids at low copy number; rop
