[The description below was written by a language model from this plasmid's Addgene catalogue record and pLannotate feature annotations shown in this document.]
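Description:
pGGC014 is a GreenGate entry module, a small high-copy E. coli plasmid built on a pUC19 backbone that supplies GFP as a coding-sequence part for Golden Gate assembly of plant transformation constructs. It is propagated in standard cloning strains through the ColE1/pUC-type origin and selected with ampicillin via the β-lactamase gene and its native promoter. The full sequence record is about 3.4 kb. Besides these core elements, it carries typical pUC remnants: short fragments of lacI, lacZα, bom and rop, plus the CAP binding site, lac promoter and lac operator. None of these has a designed role in the module's function.

The payload is a synthetic GFP coding sequence of roughly 720 bp, annotated as monomeric EGFP because it carries the A206K substitution, which suppresses the weak dimerisation tendency of GFP. The annotation also describes it as mammalian codon-optimised. The depositor notes that the coding sequence is immediately bracketed by two BsaI sites. Digestion with this type IIS enzyme releases the fragment with defined overhangs, so it can be ligated in a fixed position and order with other GreenGate modules in a one-pot reaction; the record does not detail those partner modules. The module has no plant promoter or terminator of its own, so expression in plants depends on the parts joined to it during assembly. SP6 and T7 phage promoters lie just outside the BsaI sites, facing inward toward the insert, and could serve as priming sites for checking it, although the record does not state this use. The plasmid therefore serves as a building block for adding a monomeric green fluorescent reporter to plant transgenes.
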