Addgene plasmid #48827: pGGC014
Purpose: Provides GFP as GreenGate coding sequence module.
Depositing lab: Jan Lohmann. Depositing organization: Universitaet Heidelberg. Publication: GreenGate - A Novel, Versatile, and Efficient Cloning System for Plant Transgenesis. Lampropoulos A, Sutikovic Z, Wenzl C, Maegele I, Lohmann JU, Forner J. PLoS One. 2013 Dec 20;8(12):e83043. doi: 10.1371/journal.pone.0083043. PubMed 24376629.
Backbone
  Vector backbone: pUC19
  Backbone size w/o insert (bp): 2686
  Vector type: Golden Gate compatible cloning vector
Growth in bacteria
  Bacterial resistance: Ampicillin, 100 μg/mL
  Growth temperature: 37°C
  Growth strain: DH5alpha
  Copy number: High Copy
Gene/Insert
  Gene/Insert name: GFP
  Species: Synthetic
  Insert size (bp): 719
  Mutation: A206K
  Cloning method: Unknown
Terms and licenses: Academic/Nonprofit Terms; Industry Terms: Not Available to Industry
Depositor comments: This plasmid is designed for Golden Gate cloning using the BsaI enzyme. Plasmid Features (listed as bp in full plasmid sequence): BsaI site #1 = 2241-2251bp GFP coding sequence = 2252-2970bp BsaI site #2 = 2971-2981bp
How to cite: pGGC014 was a gift from Jan Lohmann (Addgene plasmid # 48827 ; http://n2t.net/addgene:48827 ; RRID:Addgene_48827)
