>Addgene plasmid #48827 | pGGC014 | depositor partial sequence | sequence record 71223 | GFP coding sequence
CCATGGTGAGCAAGGGCGAGGAGCTGTTCACCGGGGTGGTGCCCATCCTGGTCGAGCTGGACGGCGACGT
AAACGGCCACAAGTTCAGCGTGTCCGGCGAGGGCGAGGGCGATGCCACCTACGGCAAGCTGACCCTGAAG
TTCATCTGCACCACCGGCAAGCTGCCCGTGCCCTGGCCCACCCTCGTGACCACCTTCACCTACGGCGTGC
AGTGCTTCAGCCGCTACCCCGACCACATGAAGCAGCACGACTTCTTCAAGTCCGCCATGCCCGAAGGCTA
CGTCCAGGAGCGCACCATCTTCTTCAAGGACGACGGCAACTACAAGACCCGCGCCGAGGTGAAGTTCGAG
GGCGACACCCTGGTGAACCGCATCGAGCTGAAGGGCATCGACTTCAAGGAGGACGGCAACATCCTGGGGC
ACAAGCTGGAGTACAACTACAACAGCCACAACGTCTATATCATGGCCGACAAGCAGAAGAACGGCATCAA
GGTGAACTTCAAGATCCGCCACAACATCGAGGACGGCAGCGTGCAGCTCGCCGACCACTACCAGCAGAAC
ACCCCCATCGGCGACGGCCCCGTGCTGCTGCCCGACAACCACTACCTGAGCACCCAGTCCAAGCTGAGCA
AAGACCCCAACGAGAAGCGCGATCACATGGTCCTGCTGGAGTTCGTGACCGCCGCCGGGATCACTCACGG
CATGGACGAGCTGTACAAG
