>Addgene plasmid #48827 | pGGC014 | addgene partial sequence | sequence record 72413 | Lac-promoter 5'-CACTTTATGCTTCCGGCTCG-3'
CACGAGCTATTTAGGTGACACTATAGAAGTGAAGCTTGGTCTCAGGCTCCATGGTGAGCAAGGGCGAGGA
GCTGTTCACCGGGGTGGTGCCCATCCTGGTCGAGCTGGACGGCGACGTAAACGGCCACAAGTTCAGCGTG
TCCGGCGAGGGCGAGGGCGATGCCACCTACGGCAAGCTGACCCTGAAGTTCATCTGCACCACCGGCAAGC
TGCCCGTGCCCTGGCCCACCCTCGTGACCACCTTCACCTACGGCGTGCAGTGCTTCAGCCGCTACCCCGA
CCACATGAAGCAGCACGACTTCTTCAAGTCCGCCATGCCCGAAGGCTACGTCCAGGAGCGCACCATCTTC
TTCAAGGACGACGGCAACTACAAGACCCGCGCCGAGGTGAAGTTCGAGGGCGACACCCTGGTGAACCGCA
TCGAGCTGAAGGGCATCGACTTCAAGGAGGACGGCAACATCCTGGGGCACAAGCTGGAGTACAACTACAA
CAGCCACAACGTCTATATCATGGCCGACAAGCAGAAGAACGGCATCAAGGTGAACTTCAAGATCCGCCAC
AACATCGAGGACGGCAGCGTGCAGCTCGCCGACCACTACCAGCAGAACACCCCCATCGGCGACGGCCCCG
TGCTGCTGCCCGACAACCACTACCTGAGCACCCAGTCCAAGCTGAGCAAAGACCCCAACGAGAAGCGCGA
TCACATGGTCCTGCTGGAGTTCGTGACCGCCGCCGGGATCACTCACGGCATGGACGAGCTGTACAAGTCA
GTGAGACCGAATTCTCGCCCTATAGTGAGTCGTATTACCTGGCCGTCGTTTTACAACGTCGTGACTGGGA
AAACCCTGGCGTTACCCAACTTAATCGCCTTGCAGCACATCCCCCTTTCGCCAGCTGGCGTAATAGCGAA
GAGCC
